>Addgene plasmid #202588 | pETM11-6xHis-TEV-hORF1p_StammerAEA | addgene full sequence | sequence record 415632 | Addgene NGS Result
TGGCGAATGGG
[124 nt withheld, positions 12-135]
C
[91 nt withheld, positions 137-227]
A
[49 nt withheld, positions 229-277]
CCTTTGACGTTGGAGTCCACGTTCTTT
[37 nt withheld, positions 305-341]
ACCCTATCTCGGTCTATTCTTTTGATTTATAAGGGATTTTGCCGATTTCGGCCTATTGGTTAAAAAATGA
GCTGATTTAACAAAAATTTAACGCGAATTTTAACAAAATATTAACGCTTACAATTTAGGTGGCACTTTTC
GGGGAAATGTGCGCGGAACCCCTATTTGTTTATTTTTCTAAATACATTCAAATATGTATCCGCTCATGAA
TTAATTCTTAGAAAAACTCATCGAGCATCAAATGAAACTGCAATTTATTCATATCAGGATTATCAATACC
ATATTTTTGAAAAAGCCGTTTCTGTAATGAAGGAGAAAACTCACCGAGGCAGTTCCATAGGATGGCAAGA
TCCTGGTATCGGTCTGCGATTCCGACTCGTCCAACATCAATACAACCTATTAATTTCCCCTCGTCAAAAA
TAAGGTTATCAAGTGAGAAATCACCATGAGTGACGACTGAATCCGGTGAGAATGGCAAAAGTTTATGCAT
TTCTTTCCAGACTTGTTCAACAGGCCAGCCATTACGCTCGTCATCAAAATCACTCGCATCAACCAAACCG
TTATTCATTCGTGATTGCGCCTGAGCGAGACGAAATACGCGATCGCTGTTAAAAGGACAATTACAAACAG
GAATCGAATGCAACCGGCGCAGGAACACTGCCAGCGCATCAACAATATTTTCACCTGAATCAGGATATTC
TTCTAATACCTGGAATGCTGTTTTCCCGGGGATCGCAGTGGTGAGTAACCATGCATCATCAGGAGTACGG
ATAAAATGCTTGATGGTCGGAAGAGGCATAAATTCCGTCAGCCAGTTTAGTCTGACCATCTCATCTGTAA
CATCATTGGCAACGCTACCTTTGCCATGTTTCAGAAACAACTCTGGCGCATCGGGCTTCCCATACAATCG
ATAGATTGTCGCACCTGATTGCCCGACATTATCGCGAGCCCATTTATACCCATATAAATCAGCATCCATG
TTGGAATTTAATCGCGGCCTAGAGCAAGACGTTTCCCGTTGAATATGGCTCATAACACCCCTTGTATTAC
TGTTTATGTAAGCAGACAGTTTTATTGTTCATGACCAAAATCCCTTAACGTGAGTTTTCGTTCCACTGAG
CGTCAGACCCCGTAGAAAAGATCAAAGGATCTTCTTGAGATCCTTTTTTTCTGCGCGTAATCTGCTGCTT
GCAAACAAAAAAACCACCGCTACCAGCGGTGGTTTGTTTGCCGGATCAAGAGCTACCAACTCTTTTTCCG
AAGGTAACTGGCTTCAGCAGAGCGCAGATACCAAATACTGTCCTTCTAGTGTAGCCGTAGTTAGGCCACC
ACTTCAAGAACTCTGTAGCACCGCCTACATACCTCGCTCTGCTAATCCTGTTACCAGTGGCTGCTGCCAG
TGGCGATAAGTCGTGTCTTACCGGGTTGGACTCAAGACGATAGTTACCGGATAAGGCGCAGCGGTCGGGC
TGAACGGGGGGTTCGTGCACACAGCCCAGCTTGGAGCGAACGACCTACACCGAACTGAGATACCTACAGC
GTGAGCTATGAGAAAGCGCCACGCTTCCCGAAGGGAGAAAGGCGGACAGGTATCCGGTAAGCGGCAGGGT
CGGAACAGGAGAGCGCACGAGGGAGCTTCCAGGGGGAAACGCCTGGTATCTTTATAGTCCTGTCGGGTTT
CGCCACCTCTGACTTGAGCGTCGATTTTTGTGATGCTCGTCAGGGGGGCGGAGCCTATGGAAAAACGCCA
GCAACGCGGCCTTTTTACGGTTCCTGGCCTTTTGCTGGCCTTTTGCTCACATGTTCTTTCCTGCGTTATC
CCCTGATTCTGTGGATAACCGTATTACCGCCTTTGAGTGAGCTGATACCGCTCGCCGCAGCCGAACGACC
GAGCGCAGCGAGTCAGTGAGCGAGGAAGCGGAAGAGCGCCTGATGCGGTATTTTCTCCTTACGCATCTGT
GCGGTATTTCACACCGCAATGGTGCACTCTCAGTACAATCTGCTCTGATGCCGCATAGTTAAGCCAGTAT
ACACTCCGCTATCGCTACGTGACTGGGTCATGGCTGCGCCCCGACACCCGCCAACACCCGCTGACGCGCC
CTGACGGGCTTGTCTGCTCCCGGCATCCGCTTACAGACAAGCTGTGACCGTCTCCGGGAGCTGCATGTGT
CAGAGGTTTTCACCGTCATCACCGAAACGCGCGAGGCAGCTGCGGTAAAGCTCATCAGCGTGGTCGTGAA
GCGATTCACAGATGTCTGCCTGTTCATCCGCGTCCAGCTCGTTGAGTTTCTCCAGAAGCGTTAATGTCTG
GCTTCTGATAAAGCGGGCCATGTTAAGGGCGGTTTTTTCCTGTTTGGTCACTGATGCCTCCGTGTAAGGG
GGATTTCTGTTCATGGGGGTAATGATACCGATGAAACGAGAGAGGATGCTCACGATACGGGTTACTGATG
ATGAACATGCCCGGTTACTGGAACGTTGTGAGGGTAAACAACTGGCGGTATGGATGCGGCGGGACCAGAG
AAAAATCACTCAGGGTCAATGCCAGCGCTTCGTTAATACAGATGTAGGTGTTCCACAGGGTAGCCAGCAG
CATCCTGCGATGCAGATCCGGAACATAATGGTGCAGGGCGCTGACTTCCGCGTTTCCAGACTTTACGAAA
CACGGAAACCGAAGACCATTCATGTTGTTGCTCAGGTCGCAGACGTTTTGCAGCAGCAGTCGCTTCACGT
TCGCTCGCGTATCGGTGATTCATTCTGCTAACCAGTAAGGCAACCCCGCCAGCCTAGCCGGGTCCTCAAC
GACAGGAGCACGATCATGCGCACCCGTGGGGCCGCCATGCCGGCGATAATGGCCTGCTTCTCGCCGAAAC
GTTTGGTGGCGGGACCAGTGACGAAGGCTTGAGCGAGGGCGTGCAAGATTCCGAATACCGCAAGCGACAG
GCCGATCATCGTCGCGCTCCAGCGAAAGCGGTCCTCGCCGAAAATGACCCAGAGCGCTGCCGGCACCTGT
CCTACGAGTTGCATGATAAAGAAGACAGTCATAAGTGCGGCGACGATAGTCATGCCCCGCGCCCACCGGA
AGGAGCTGACTGGGTTGAAGGCTCTCAAGGGCATCGGTCGAGATCCCGGTGCCTAATGAGTGAGCTAACT
TACATTAATTGCGTTGCGCTCACTGCCCGCTTTCCAGTCGGGAAACCTGTCGTGCCAGCTGCATTAATGA
ATCGGCCAACGCGCGGGGAGAGGCGGTTTGCGTATTGGGCGCCAGGGTGGTTTTTCTTTTCACCAGTGAG
ACGGGCAACAGCTGATTGCCCTTCACCGCCTGGCCCTGAGAGAGTTGCAGCAAGCGGTCCACGCTGGTTT
GCCCCAGCAGGCGAAAATCCTGTTTGATGGTGGTTAACGGCGGGATATAACATGAGCTGTCTTCGGTATC
GTCGTATCCCACTACCGAGATATCCGCACCAACGCGCAGCCCGGACTCGGTAATGGCGCGCATTGCGCCC
AGCGCCATCTGATCGTTGGCAACCAGCATCGCAGTGGGAACGATGCCCTCATTCAGCATTTGCATGGTTT
GTTGAAAACCGGACATGGCACTCCAGTCGCCTTCCCGTTCCGCTATCGGCTGAATTTGATTGCGAGTGAG
ATATTTATGCCAGCCAGCCAGACGCAGACGCGCCGAGACAGAACTTAATGGGCCCGCTAACAGCGCGATT
TGCTGGTGACCCAATGCGACCAGATGCTCCACGCCCAGTCGCGTACCGTCTTCATGGGAGAAAATAATAC
TGTTGATGGGTGTCTGGTCAGAGACATCAAGAAATAACGCCGGAACATTAGTGCAGGCAGCTTCCACAGC
AATGGCATCCTGGTCATCCAGCGGATAGTTAATGATCAGCCCACTGACGCGTTGCGCGAGAAGATTGTGC
ACCGCCGCTTTACAGGCTTCGACGCCGCTTCGTTCTACCATCGACACCACCACGCTGGCACCCAGTTGAT
CGGCGCGAGATTTAATCGCCGCGACAATTTGCGACGGCGCGTGCAGGGCCAGACTGGAGGTGGCAACGCC
AATCAGCAACGACTGTTTGCCCGCCAGTTGTTGTGCCACGCGGTTGGGAATGTAATTCAGCTCCGCCATC
GCCGCTTCCACTTTTTCCCGCGTTTTCGCAGAAACGTGGCTGGCCTGGTTCACCACGCGGGAAACGGTCT
GATAAGAGACACCGGCATACTCTGCGACATCGTATAACGTTACTGGTTTCACATTCACCACCCTGAATTG
ACTCTCTTCCGGGCGCTATCATGCCATACCGCGAAAGGTTTTGCGCCATTCGATGGTGTCCGGGATCTCG
ACGCTCTCCCTTATGCGACTCCTGCATTAGGAAGCAGCCCAGTAGTAGGTTGAGGCCGTTGAGCACCGCC
GCCGCAAGGAATGGTGCATGCAAGGAGATGGCGCCCAACAGTCCCCCGGCCACGGGGCCTGCCACCATAC
CCACGCCGAAACAAGCGCTCATGAGCCCGAAGTGGCGAGCCCGATCTTCCCCATCGGTGATGTCGGCGAT
ATAGGCGCCAGCAACCGCACCTGTGGCGCCGGTGATGCCGGCCACGATGCGTCCGGCGTAGAGGATCGAG
ATCTCGATCCCGCGAAATTAATACGACTCACTATAGGGGAATTGTGAGCGGATAACAATTCCCCTCTAGG
AATAATTTTGATTTAACTTTAAGAAGGAGATATACCATGAAACATCACCATCACCATCACCCCATGAGCG
ATTACGACATCCCCACTACTGAGAATCTTTATTTTCAGGGCATGGGCAAGAAGCAGAACCGCAAGACCGG
CAACAGCAAGACCCAGAGCGCCAGCCCCCCCCCCAAGGAGCGCAGCAGCAGCCCCGCCACCGAGCAGAGC
TGGATGGAGAACGACTTCGACGAGCTGCGCGAGGAGGGCTTCCGCCGCAGCAACTACAGCGAGCTGCGCG
AGGACATCCAGACCAAGGGCAAGGAGGTGGAGAACTTCGAGAAGAACCTGGAGGAGTGCATCACCCGCAT
CACCAACACCGAGAAGTGCCTGAAGGAGCTGGCGGAAGCGAAGACCAAGGCCCGCGAGCTGCGCGAGGAG
TGCCGCAGCCTGCGCAGCCGCTGCGACCAATTGGAGGAGCGCGTGAGCGCCATGGAGGACGAGATGAACG
AGATGAAGCGCGAGGGCAAGTTCCGCGAGAAGCGCATCAAGCGCAACGAGCAGAGCCTGCAGGAGATCTG
GGACTACGTGAAGCGCCCCAACCTGCGCCTGATCGGCGTGCCCGAGAGCGACGTGGAGAACGGCACCAAG
CTGGAGAACACCCTGCAGGACATCATCCAGGAGAACTTCCCCAACCTGGCCCGCCAGGCCAACGTGCAGA
TCCAGGAGATCCAGCGCACCCCCCAGCGCTACAGCAGCCGCCGCGCCACCCCCCGCCACATCATCGTGCG
CTTCACCAAGGTGGAGATGAAGGAGAAGATGCTGCGCGCCGCCCGCGAGAAGGGCCGCGTGACCCTGAAG
GGCAAGCCCATCCGTCTCACCGCCGACCTGAGCGCCGAGACCCTGCAGGCCCGCCGCGAGTGGGGCCCCA
TCTTCAACATCCTGAAGGAGAAGAACTTCCAGCCCCGCATCAGCTACCCCGCCAAGCTGAGCTTCATCAG
CGAGGGCGAGATCAAGTACTTCATCGACAAGCAGATGCTGCGCGACTTCGTGACCACCCGCCCCGCCCTG
AAGGAGCTGCTGAAGGAGGCCCTGAACATGGAGCGCAACAACCGCTACCAGCCCCTGCAGAACCACGCCA
AGATGTAATAAGGATCCGAATTCGAGCTCCGTCGACAAGCTTGCGGCCGCACTCGAGCACCACCACCACC
ACCACTGAGATCCGGCTGCTAACAAAGCCCGAAAGGAAGCTGAGTTGGCTGCTGCCACCGCTGAGCAATA
ACTAGCATAACCCCTTGGGGCCTCTAAACGGGTCTTGAGGGGTTTTTTGCTGAAAGGAGGAACTATATCC
GGAT
Features (pLannotate 1.2.2; 21 found; start..end, strand, type, name):
     12..440     +  rep_origin     f1 ori (sequence partly withheld): f1 bacteriophage origin of replication; arrow indicates direction of (+) strand synthesis
    493..550     +  promoter       AmpR promoter (fragment): bla
    559..1374    -  CDS            KanR: aminoglycoside phosphotransferase; aph(3')-Ia; confers resistance to kanamycin in bacteria or G418 (Geneticin®) in eukaryotes
   1496..2084    +  rep_origin     ori: high-copy-number ColE1/pMB1/pBR322/pUC origin of replication
   2270..2409    -  misc_feature   bom: basis of mobility region from pBR322
   2511..2702    -  CDS            rop: Rop protein, which maintains plasmids at low copy number; rop
   2719..3099    +  CDS            YPB1_ECOLX: Protein predicted: Swiss-Prot protein existence level 4. From Escherichia coli.
   3171..3462    -  CDS            TcR (fragment): tetracycline efflux protein; tet; confers resistance to tetracycline
   3477..3498    -  protein_bind   CAP binding site: CAP binding activates transcription in the presence of cAMP. E. coli catabolite activator protein
   3511..4593    -  CDS            lacI: lac repressor; lacI; The lac repressor binds to the lac operator to inhibit transcription in E. coli. This inhibition can be relieved by adding lactose or isopropyl-β-D-thiogalactopyranoside (IPTG).
   4594..4671    -  promoter       lacI promoter: lacI
   4679..4958    -  CDS            TcR (fragment): tetracycline efflux protein; tet; confers resistance to tetracycline
   4980..4998    +  promoter       T7 promoter: promoter for bacteriophage T7 RNA polymerase
   4999..5023    +  protein_bind   lac operator: The lac repressor binds to the lac operator to inhibit transcription in E. coli. This inhibition can be relieved by adding lactose or isopropyl-β-D-thiogalactopyranoside (IPTG). lac repressor encoded by lacI
   5043..5061    +  RBS            RBS (fragment): efficient ribosome binding site from bacteriophage T7 gene 10 (Olins and Rangwala, 1989)
   5074..5092    +  CDS            7xHis (fragment): 6xHis affinity tag
   5121..5141    +  CDS            capTEV™ (fragment): composite tag for in vivo biotinylation, TEV protease cleavage, and 6xHis tagging
   5143..6156    +  CDS            L1RE1: LORF1_HUMAN - Also known as LRE1. Experimental evidence at protein level: Swiss-Prot protein existence level 1. Nucleic acid-binding protein which is essential for retrotransposition of LINE-1 elements in the genome. Functions as a nucleic acid chaperone binding its own transcript and therefore preferentially mobilizing the transcript from which they are encoded. From Homo sapiens (Human).
   6209..6226    +  CDS            9xHis (fragment): 9xHis affinity tag
   6236..6285    +  CDS            SET1 (fragment): solubility-enhancement tag derived from T7 phage gene 10B
   6293..6340    +  terminator     T7 terminator: transcription terminator for bacteriophage T7 RNA polymerase
