[The description below was written by a language model from this plasmid's Addgene catalogue record and pLannotate feature annotations shown in this document.]
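Description:
pETM11-6xHis-TEV-hORF1p_StammerAEA is a bacterial expression plasmid of about 6.4 kb built on the pETM11 backbone, a pET-type vector for T7-driven protein production in E. coli. It is selected with kanamycin through an aminoglycoside phosphotransferase (KanR) gene and replicates from a ColE1/pBR322-type origin accompanied by the bom region and the rop gene, which moderates copy number; the catalogue lists copy number as unknown. An f1 origin is also present, along with leftover backbone fragments annotated as tetracycline-resistance remnants that are not functional markers.

The expression cassette consists of a T7 promoter immediately followed by a lac operator, a T7 gene 10 ribosome binding site, and an open reading frame encoding an N-terminal 6xHis tag, a TEV protease cleavage site, and human LINE-1 ORF1p (from the L1RP element), ending at a T7 terminator. The plasmid carries its own lacI gene and promoter, so the lac repressor keeps transcription off until IPTG is added; expression requires a host that supplies T7 RNA polymerase. The ORF1p coding sequence carries the M91A and L93A substitutions, the "StammerAEA" variant named in the plasmid title. Short His-tag and T7 gene 10-like fragments annotated downstream of the ORF1p coding region appear to be vector-derived sequence, and the record describes only N-terminal tags on the protein.

The construct is intended for producing recombinant mutant ORF1p that can be captured by nickel affinity and released from its tag by TEV cleavage. ORF1p is the nucleic acid-binding chaperone protein essential for LINE-1 retrotransposition, and the associated work concerns the role of LINE-1 condensation in that process.
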