Addgene plasmid #202588: pETM11-6xHis-TEV-hORF1p_StammerAEA
Purpose: Allows for IPTG-inducible expression of the human L1RP ORF1 protein with the M91A and L93A mutations in bacteria with an N-terminal 6xHis tag and TEV cleavage site for purification
Depositing lab: Liam Holt. Depositing organization: NYU Grossman School of Medicine. Publication: Condensation of LINE-1 is critical for retrotransposition. Sil S, Keegan S, Ettefa F, Denes L, Boeke JD, Holt LJ. Elife. 2023 Apr 28;12:e82991. doi: 10.7554/eLife.82991. PubMed 37114770.
Backbone
  Vector backbone: pETM11
  Backbone size w/o insert (bp): 5300
  Total vector size (bp): 6369
  Vector type: Bacterial Expression
Growth in bacteria
  Bacterial resistance: Kanamycin, 50 μg/mL
  Growth temperature: 37°C
  Growth strain: DH5alpha
  Copy number: Unknown
Gene/Insert
  Gene/Insert name: ORF1p (alt names: ORF1; L1ORF1p)
  Species: H. sapiens (human)
  Insert size (bp): 1090
  Mutation: Changed ORF1p Methionine 91 to Alanine, changed ORF1p Leucine 93 to Alanine
  Tag / fusion protein: 6x His (N terminal on insert); TEV protease cleavage site (N terminal on insert)
Terms and licenses: Academic/Nonprofit Terms; Industry Terms: Not Available to Industry
How to cite: pETM11-6xHis-TEV-hORF1p_StammerAEA was a gift from Liam Holt (Addgene plasmid # 202588 ; http://n2t.net/addgene:202588 ; RRID:Addgene_202588)
